>Addgene plasmid #82274 | pDONR223_PRKAA1_WT | addgene full sequence | sequence record 165298 | Addgene NGS result
CGTAATCTGCTGCTTGCAAACAAAAAAACCACCGCTACCAGCGGTGGTTTGTTTGCCGGATCAAGAGCTA
CCAACTCTTTTTCCGAAGGTAACTGGCTTCAGCAGAGCGCAGATACCAAATACTGTTCTTCTAGTGTAGC
CGTAGTTAGGCCACCACTTCAAGAACTCTGTAGCACCGCCTACATACCTCGCTCTGCTAATCCTGTTACC
AGTGGCTGCTGCCAGTGGCGATAAGTCGTGTCTTACCGGGTTGGACTCAAGACGATAGTTACCGGATAAG
GCGCAGCGGTCGGGCTGAACGGGGGGTTCGTGCACACAGCCCAGCTTGGAGCGAACGACCTACACCGAAC
TGAGATACCTACAGCGTGAGCTATGAGAAAGCGCCACGCTTCCCGAAGGGAGAAAGGCGGACAGGTATCC
GGTAAGCGGCAGGGTCGGAACAGGAGAGCGCACGAGGGAGCTTCCAGGGGGAAACGCCTGGTATCTTTAT
AGTCCTGTCGGGTTTCGCCACCTCTGACTTGAGCGTCGATTTTTGTGATGCTCGTCAGGGGGGCGGAGCC
TATGGAAAAACGCCAGCAACGCGGCCTTTTTACGGTTCCTGGCCTTTTGCTGGCCTTTTGCTCACATGTT
CTTTCCTGCGTTATCCCCTGATTCTGTGGATAACCGTATTACCGCCTTTGAGTGAGCTGATACCGCTCGC
CGCAGCCGAACGACCGAGCGCAGCGAGTCAGTGAGCGAGGAAGCGGAAGAGCGCCCAATACGCAAACCGC
CTCTCCCCGCGCGTTGGCCGATTCATTAATGCAGCTGGCACGACAGGTTTCCCGACTGGAAAGCGGGCAG
TGAGCGCAACGCAATTAATACGCGTACCGCTAGCCAGGAAGAGTTTGTAGAAACGCAAAAAGGCCATCCG
TCAGGATGGCCTTCTGCTTAGTTTGATGCCTGGCAGTTTATGGCGGGCGTCCTGCCCGCCACCCTCCGGG
CCGTTGCTTCACAACGTTCAAATCCGCTCCCGGCGGATTTGTCCTACTCAGGAGAGCGTTCACCGACAAA
CAACAGATAAAACGAAAGGCCCAGTCTTCCGACTGAGCCTTTCGTTTTATTTGATGCCTGGCAGTTCCCT
ACTCTCGCGTTAACGCTAGCATGGATGTTTTCCCAGTCACGACGTTGTAAAACGACGGCCAGTCTTAAGC
TCGGGCCCCAAATAATGATTTTATTTTGACTGATAGTGACCTGTTCGTTGCAACAAATTGATGAGCAATG
CTTTTTTATAATGCCAACTTTGTACAAAAAAGTTGGCATGCGCAGACTCAGTTCCTGGAGAAAGTTGGCG
ACAGCCGAGAAGCAGAAACACGACGGGCGGGTGAAGATCGGCCACTACATTCTGGGTGACACGCTGGGGG
TCGGCACCTTCGGCAAAGTGAAGGTTGGCAAACATGAATTGACTGGGCATAAAGTAGCTGTGAAGATACT
CAATCGACAGAAGATTCGGAGCCTTGATGTGGTAGGAAAAATCCGCAGAGAAATTCAGAACCTCAAGCTT
TTCAGGCATCCTCATATAATTAAACTGTACCAGGTCATCAGTACACCATCTGATATTTTCATGGTGATGG
AATATGTCTCAGGAGGAGAGCTATTTGATTATATCTGTAAGAATGGAAGGAAATCTGATGTACCTGGAGT
AGTAAAAACAGGCTCCACGAAGGAGCTGGATGAAAAAGAAAGTCGGCGTCTGTTCCAACAGATCCTTTCT
GGTGTGGATTATTGTCACAGGCATATGGTGGTCCATAGAGATTTGAAACCTGAAAATGTCCTGCTTGATG
CACACATGAATGCAAAGATAGCTGATTTTGGTCTTTCAAACATGATGTCAGATGGTGAATTTTTAAGAAC
AAGTTGTGGCTCACCCAACTATGCTGCACCAGAAGTAATTTCAGGAAGATTGTATGCAGGCCCAGAGGTA
GATATATGGAGCAGTGGGGTTATTCTCTATGCTTTATTATGTGGAACCCTTCCATTTGATGATGACCATG
TGCCAACTCTTTTTAAGAAGATATGTGATGGGATCTTCTATACCCCTCAATATTTAAATCCTTCTGTGAT
TAGCCTTTTGAAACATATGCTGCAGGTGGATCCCATGAAGAGGGCCACAATCAAAGATATCAGGGAACAT
GAATGGTTTAAACAGGACCTTCCAAAATATCTCTTTCCTGAGGATCCATCATATAGTTCAACCATGATTG
ATGATGAAGCCTTAAAAGAAGTATGTGAAAAGTTTGAGTGCTCAGAAGAGGAAGTTCTCAGCTGTCTTTA
CAACAGAAATCACCAGGATCCTTTGGCAGTTGCCTACCATCTCATAATAGATAACAGGAGAATAATGAAT
GAAGCCAAAGATTTCTATTTGGCGACAAGCCCACCTGATTCTTTTCTTGATGATCATCACCTGACTCGGC
CCCATCCTGAAAGAGTACCATTCTTGGTTGCTGAAACACCAAGGGCACGCCATACCCTTGATGAATTAAA
TCCACAGAAATCCAAACACCAAGGTGTAAGGAAAGCAAAATGGCATTTAGGAATTAGAAGTCAAAGTCGA
CCAAATGATATTATGGCAGAAGTATGTAGAGCAATCAAACAATTGGATTATGAATGGAAGGTTGTAAACC
CATATTATTTGCGTGTACGAAGGAAGAATCCTGTGACAAGCACTTACTCCAAAATGAGTCTACAGTTATA
CCAAGTGGATAGTAGAACTTATCTACTGGATTTCCGTAGTATTGATGATGAAATTACAGAAGCCAAATCA
GGGACTGCTACTCCACAGAGATCGGGATCAGTTAGCAACTATCGATCTTGCCAAAGGAGTGATTCAGATG
CTGAGGCTCAAGGAAAATCCTCAGAAGTTTCTCTTACCTCATCTGTGACCTCACTTGACTCTTCTCCTGT
TGACCTAACTCCAAGACCTGGAAGTCACACAATAGAATTTTTTGAGATGTGTGCAAATCTAATTAAAATT
CTTGCACAATACCCAACTTTCTTGTACAAAGTTGGCATTATAAGAAAGCATTGCTTATCAATTTGTTGCA
ACGAACAGGTCACTATCAGTCAAAATAAAATCATTATTTGCCATCCAGCTGATATCCCCTATAGTGAGTC
GTATTACATGGTCATAGCTGTTTCCTGGCAGCTCTGGCCCGTGTCTCAAAATCTCTGATGTTACATTGCA
CAAGATAAAAATATATCATCATGCCTCCTCTAGACCAGCCAGGACAGAAATGCCTCGACTTCGCTGCTAC
CCAAGGTTGCCGGGTGACGCACACCGTGGAAACGGATGAAGGCACGAACCCAGTGGACATAAGCCTGTTC
GGTTCGTAAGCTGTAATGCAAGTAGCGTATGCGCTCACGCAACTGGTCCAGAACCTTGACCGAACGCAGC
GGTGGTAACGGCGCAGTGGCGGTTTTCATGGCTTGTTATGACTGTTTTTTTGGGGTACAGTCTATGCCTC
GGGCATCCAAGCAGCAAGCGCGTTACGCCGTGGGTCGATGTTTGATGTTATGGAGCAGCAACGATGTTAC
GCAGCAGGGCAGTCGCCCTAAAACAAAGTTAAACATTATGAGGGAAGCGGTGATCGCCGAAGTATCGACT
CAACTATCAGAGGTAGTTGGCGTCATCGAGCGCCATCTCGAACCGACGTTGCTGGCCGTACATTTGTACG
GCTCCGCAGTGGATGGCGGCCTGAAGCCACACAGTGATATTGATTTGCTGGTTACGGTGACCGTAAGGCT
TGATGAAACAACGCGGCGAGCTTTGATCAACGACCTTTTGGAAACTTCGGCTTCCCCTGGAGAGAGCGAG
ATTCTCCGCGCTGTAGAAGTCACCATTGTTGTGCACGACGACATCATTCCGTGGCGTTATCCAGCTAAGC
GCGAACTGCAATTTGGAGAATGGCAGCGCAATGACATTCTTGCAGGTATCTTCGAGCCAGCCACGATCGA
CATTGATCTGGCTATCTTGCTGACAAAAGCAAGAGAACATAGCGTTGCCTTGGTAGGTCCAGCGGCGGAG
GAACTCTTTGATCCGGTTCCTGAACAGGATCTATTTGAGGCGCTAAATGAAACCTTAACGCTATGGAACT
CGCCGCCCGACTGGGCTGGCGATGAGCGAAATGTAGTGCTTACGTTGTCCCGCATTTGGTACAGCGCAGT
AACCGGCAAAATCGCGCCGAAGGATGTCGCTGCCGACTGGGCAATGGAGCGCCTGCCGGCCCAGTATCAG
CCCGTCATACTTGAAGCTAGACAGGCTTATCTTGGACAAGAAGAAGATCGCTTGGCCTCGCGCGCAGATC
AGTTGGAAGAATTTGTCCACTACGTGAAAGGCGAGATCACCAAGGTAGTCGGCAAATAACCCTCGAGCCA
CCCATGACCAAAATCCCTTAACGTGAGTTACGCGTCGTTCCACTGAGCGTCAGACCCCGTAGAAAAGATC
AAAGGATCTTCTTGAGATCCTTTTTTTCTGCG
Features (pLannotate 1.2.2; 12 found; start..end, strand, type, name):
    751..843     +  CDS            lacI (fragment): lac repressor; lacI; The lac repressor binds to the lac operator to inhibit transcription in E. coli. This inhibition can be relieved by adding lactose or isopropyl-β-D-thiogalactopyranoside (IPTG).
    898..925     -  terminator     rrnB T2 terminator: transcription terminator T2 from the E. coli rrnB gene
   1057..1100    +  terminator     rrnB T1 terminator: Escherichia coli rrnB; transcription terminator T1 from the E. coli rrnB gene
   1147..1183    -  CDS            lacZα (fragment): LacZα fragment of β-galactosidase; lacZ fragment
   1200..1295    +  protein_bind   attL3: mutant version of attL; recombination site for the Gateway® LR reaction LR Clonase™
   1298..3019    +  CDS            PRKAA1: AAPK1_HUMAN - Also known as AMPK1. Experimental evidence at protein level: Swiss-Prot protein existence level 1. Catalytic subunit of AMP-activated protein kinase (AMPK), an energy sensor protein kinase that plays a key role in regulating cellular energy metabolism. In response to reduction of intracellular ATP levels, AMPK activates energy-producing pathways and inhibits energy-consuming processes: inhibits protein, carbohydrate and lipid biosynthesis, as well as cell growth and proliferation. AMPK acts via direct phosphorylation of metabolic enzymes, and by longer-term effects via phosphoryl
   3021..3120    -  protein_bind   attL2: mutant version of attL; recombination site for the Gateway® LR reaction LR Clonase™
   3138..3156    -  promoter       T7 promoter: promoter for bacteriophage T7 RNA polymerase
   3346..3369    +  promoter       Pc promoter (fragment): intI1 (promoter lies within the coding sequence); class 1 integron promoter
   3545..3601    +  CDS            GmR (fragment): gentamycin acetyltransferase; aacC1; confers resistance to gentamycin
   3608..4399    +  CDS            SmR: aminoglycoside adenylyltransferase (Murphy, 1985); aadA; confers resistance to spectinomycin and streptomycin
   4492..568     +  rep_origin     ori (across the origin): high-copy-number ColE1/pMB1/pBR322/pUC origin of replication
