[The description below was written by a language model from this plasmid's Addgene catalogue record and pLannotate feature annotations shown in this document.]
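Description:
pDONR223_PRKAA1_WT is a Gateway entry clone built on the Invitrogen pDONR223 backbone and belongs to the Target Accelerator Plasmid Collection. The sequenced plasmid is about 4.5 kb. It replicates in E. coli from a high-copy ColE1/pUC-type origin and is selected with spectinomycin through the aadA (SmR) aminoglycoside adenylyltransferase gene. Upstream of this gene lie a class 1 integron Pc promoter fragment and a remnant of a gentamicin resistance gene. Short lacI and lacZα fragments are also annotated as backbone remnants. The rrnB T1 and T2 terminators upstream of the cloning site insulate the insert from read-through transcription.

The payload is the human PRKAA1 open reading frame, which encodes the α1 catalytic subunit of AMP-activated protein kinase, a cellular energy sensor. The record labels the clone as wild type, referenced to NM_206907.3, but also lists an M10L change, so users should be aware of this difference from the reference. The ORF is flanked by two attL recombination sites, which the automated annotation calls attL3 and attL2. These sites allow transfer by the LR Clonase reaction into any compatible Gateway destination vector. The entry clone has no promoter driving the insert. The only promoter nearby is a T7 promoter outside the attL2 site, oriented towards the insert on the opposite strand. Expression therefore depends on the destination vector. The clone is in "open" format, with no stop codon after the coding sequence, so C-terminal tags or fusions supplied by the destination vector can be read through in frame. The associated studies used clones from this collection for systematic functional testing of cancer gene alleles and for morphological profiling, where wild-type clones like this one serve as references for variant alleles.
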