Addgene plasmid #82274: pDONR223_PRKAA1_WT
Purpose: Gateway Donor vector containing PRKAA1, part of the Target Accelerator Plasmid Collection.
Depositing lab: Jesse Boehm & William Hahn & David Root. Depositing organization: Broad Institute. Publication: Systematic Functional Interrogation of Rare Cancer Variants Identifies Oncogenic Alleles. Kim E, Ilic N, Shrestha Y, Zou L, Kamburov A, Zhu C, Yang X, Lubonja R, Tran N, Nguyen C, Lawrence MS, Piccioni F, Bagul M, Doench JG, Chouinard CR, Wu X, Hogstrom L, Natoli T, Tamayo P, Horn H, Corsello SM, Lage K, Root DE, Subramanian A, Golub TR, Getz G, Boehm JS, Hahn WC. Cancer Discov. 2016 Jul;6(7):714-26. doi: 10.1158/2159-8290.CD-16-0160. Epub 2016 May 4. PubMed 27147599.
Backbone
  Vector backbone: pDONR223
  Backbone manufacturer: Invitrogen
  Backbone size w/o insert (bp): 2790
  Vector type: Gateway Entry vector
Growth in bacteria
  Bacterial resistance: Spectinomycin, 50 μg/mL
  Growth temperature: 37°C
  Growth strain: DH5alpha
  Copy number: High Copy
Gene/Insert
  Gene/Insert name: PRKAA1 (alt name: NM_206907.3)
  Species: H. sapiens (human)
  Mutation: M10L
  Entrez Gene: PRKAA1 (a.k.a. AMPK, AMPK alpha 1, AMPKa1)
  Promoter: None
  Cloning method: Gateway Cloning
  Sequencing primers: 5′ M13pUC-fwd; 3′ M13-Rev
Terms and licenses: Academic/Nonprofit Terms; Industry Terms: Not Available to Industry
Depositor comments: Open state: NO stop codon immediately follows insert. Supporting reference: Systematic morphological profiling of human gene and allele function via Cell Painting. Rohban MH, et al. Elife. 2017, Mar 18;6. pii: e24060. PubMed PMID 28315521
How to cite: pDONR223_PRKAA1_WT was a gift from Jesse Boehm & William Hahn & David Root (Addgene plasmid # 82274 ; http://n2t.net/addgene:82274 ; RRID:Addgene_82274)
