>Addgene plasmid #82274 | pDONR223_PRKAA1_WT | depositor partial sequence | sequence record 155645 | Insert sequence
ATGCGCAGACTCAGTTCCTGGAGAAAGTTGGCGACAGCCGAGAAGCAGAAACACGACGGGCGGGTGAAGA
TCGGCCACTACATTCTGGGTGACACGCTGGGGGTCGGCACCTTCGGCAAAGTGAAGGTTGGCAAACATGA
ATTGACTGGGCATAAAGTAGCTGTGAAGATACTCAATCGACAGAAGATTCGGAGCCTTGATGTGGTAGGA
AAAATCCGCAGAGAAATTCAGAACCTCAAGCTTTTCAGGCATCCTCATATAATTAAACTGTACCAGGTCA
TCAGTACACCATCTGATATTTTCATGGTGATGGAATATGTCTCAGGAGGAGAGCTATTTGATTATATCTG
TAAGAATGGAAGGAAATCTGATGTACCTGGAGTAGTAAAAACAGGCTCCACGAAGGAGCTGGATGAAAAA
GAAAGTCGGCGTCTGTTCCAACAGATCCTTTCTGGTGTGGATTATTGTCACAGGCATATGGTGGTCCATA
GAGATTTGAAACCTGAAAATGTCCTGCTTGATGCACACATGAATGCAAAGATAGCTGATTTTGGTCTTTC
AAACATGATGTCAGATGGTGAATTTTTAAGAACAAGTTGTGGCTCACCCAACTATGCTGCACCAGAAGTA
ATTTCAGGAAGATTGTATGCAGGCCCAGAGGTAGATATATGGAGCAGTGGGGTTATTCTCTATGCTTTAT
TATGTGGAACCCTTCCATTTGATGATGACCATGTGCCAACTCTTTTTAAGAAGATATGTGATGGGATCTT
CTATACCCCTCAATATTTAAATCCTTCTGTGATTAGCCTTTTGAAACATATGCTGCAGGTGGATCCCATG
AAGAGGGCCACAATCAAAGATATCAGGGAACATGAATGGTTTAAACAGGACCTTCCAAAATATCTCTTTC
CTGAGGATCCATCATATAGTTCAACCATGATTGATGATGAAGCCTTAAAAGAAGTATGTGAAAAGTTTGA
GTGCTCAGAAGAGGAAGTTCTCAGCTGTCTTTACAACAGAAATCACCAGGATCCTTTGGCAGTTGCCTAC
CATCTCATAATAGATAACAGGAGAATAATGAATGAAGCCAAAGATTTCTATTTGGCGACAAGCCCACCTG
ATTCTTTTCTTGATGATCATCACCTGACTCGGCCCCATCCTGAAAGAGTACCATTCTTGGTTGCTGAAAC
ACCAAGGGCACGCCATACCCTTGATGAATTAAATCCACAGAAATCCAAACACCAAGGTGTAAGGAAAGCA
AAATGGCATTTAGGAATTAGAAGTCAAAGTCGACCAAATGATATTATGGCAGAAGTATGTAGAGCAATCA
AACAATTGGATTATGAATGGAAGGTTGTAAACCCATATTATTTGCGTGTACGAAGGAAGAATCCTGTGAC
AAGCACTTACTCCAAAATGAGTCTACAGTTATACCAAGTGGATAGTAGAACTTATCTACTGGATTTCCGT
AGTATTGATGATGAAATTACAGAAGCCAAATCAGGGACTGCTACTCCACAGAGATCGGGATCAGTTAGCA
ACTATCGATCTTGCCAAAGGAGTGATTCAGATGCTGAGGCTCAAGGAAAATCCTCAGAAGTTTCTCTTAC
CTCATCTGTGACCTCACTTGACTCTTCTCCTGTTGACCTAACTCCAAGACCTGGAAGTCACACAATAGAA
TTTTTTGAGATGTGTGCAAATCTAATTAAAATTCTTGCACAA
